>Addgene plasmid #149388 | pCRISPR2_-5D | addgene full sequence | sequence record 300509 | Addgene NGS Result
ACATCAAGCCCGCCGTGAATTTCTTAGCTGCCTACACGGCAGTGAACGAGAGCCGCAGGGAGCGGGGCCG
CAAACTCCTTTTCTTAGCTGCCTACACGGCAGTGAACTGGAGGCGACCGAACCCGGGCTGTTCGAGGATT
TTCTTAGCTGCCTACACGGCAGTGAACAACCGCGCGCAACAGCTGTGCATCGTCACCTTTTTCTTAGCTG
CCTACACGGCAGTGAACCGTCTCGATGCTGCCGTCGATGAGCGTCTTGTTTTCTTAGCTGCCTACACGGC
AGTGAACTTATCAAGCGGCTGTGCTGGGCCTGTTTCGTTTTTCTTAGCTGCCTACACGGCAGTGAACGCC
TTCGGTGGTGATCTTTCCGTTGTTTGCCTTTTCTTAGCTGCCTACACGGCAGTGAACAATCGTGCTCGAG
ATACCAGCCATCCGCGCACTTTCTTAGCTGCCTACACGGCAGTGAACAACAGAACCGCGCACCTCGATCA
GCCTCGCATTTTCTTAGCTGCCTACACGGCAGTGAACGTAAATCCAGCGCCTGGGCTGCGCATTGTCCAT
TTCTTAGCTGCCTACACGGCAGTGAACCACGCAGCCAGGCTCGAACATCGGCCCGGCTTTTTCTTAGCTG
CCTACACGGCAGTGAACTACTACGACGACGCTTTGCAGGCTGATATTCATTTCTTAGCTGCCTACACGGC
AGTGAACACGACGCGACCAGAATCGCGATTTGCACCCACTTTCTTAGCTGCCTACACGGCAGTGAACGCG
CTGACGCCGCATTCGGCGATCTGCTTCGTTTTCTTAGCTGCCTACACGGCAGTGAACCGGGCGCTTGCGC
CGGATCGGCGAATTGGATGTTTCTTAGCTGCCTACACGGCAGTGAACCCGGGCTGGATGGACTCGAAGGG
CGCCAGGCTTTTCTTAGCTGCCTACACGGCAGTGAACGACCAGATCCTGCCGCAGTACTGGCAGGACCGT
TTCTTAGCTGCCTACACGGCAGTGAACGTCGCAGCCACTGTGTCGGCCAAAACCAGGTCTTTCTTAGCTG
CCTACACGGCAGTGAACTTGACGAACGCCGTCCAGAAGTCACCACCCGGCTTTCTTAGCTGCCTACACGG
CAGTGAACACCGCGCTCGACTACTACAACGTCCGGCTGATTTTCTTAGCTGCCTACACGGCAGTGAACTA
GCTCACCTATAACCATTTGAAGGAAAAAGAAATACCGAGTTTTTCCCGCCAGAAACCCTCTTTTTTCGAG
GTCTCGTAACTTGCTGATTTATAAGGGCGTAAGAAATCGTCCGAAAAAAGGGTCGGAAGCTTCGGGCAAT
TGGCGGCCGTTTCGCGAGGACCGGGACGGCGATCAACCGTGCCGTTCGGGCGCGAAAGGTCTTTTGATGG
GCGATGCCGCAAAGCCCCCGGCCAGGCCGGGGGCGTCGCGCCAGGGAGCGGCGCTACAGGCTCGGGTGGC
CCGCCTCGATTTCGGACAAGGCATCCATGGGTATGTATATCTCCTTCTTAAAGTTAAACAAAATTATTTC
TAGCCCAAAAAAACGGGTATGGAGAAACAGTAGAGAGTTGCGATAAAAAGCGTCAGGTAGGATCCGCTAA
TCTTATGGATAAAAATGCTATGGCATAGCAAAGTGTGACGCCGTGCAAATAATCAATGTGGACTTTTCTG
CCGTGATTATAGACACTTTTGTTACGCGTTTTTGTCATGGCTTTGGTCCCGCTTTGTTACAGAATGCTTT
TAATAAGCGGGGTTACCGGTTTGGTTAGCGAGAAGAGCCAGTAAAAGACGCAGTGACGGCAATGTCTGAT
GCAATATGGACAATTGGTTTCTTCTCTGAATGGCGGGAGTATGAAAAGTATGGCTGAAGCGCAAAATGAT
CCCCTGCTGCCGGGATACTCGTTTAATGCCCATCTGGTGGCGGGTTTAACGCCGATTGAGGCCAACGGTT
ATCTCGATTTTTTTATCGACCGACCGCTGGGAATGAAAGGTTATATTCTCAATCTCACCATTCGCGGTCA
GGGGGTGGTGAAAAATCAGGGACGAGAATTTGTTTGCCGACCGGGTGATATTTTGCTGTTCCCGCCAGGA
GAGATTCATCACTACGGTCGTCATCCGGAGGCTCGCGAATGGTATCACCAGTGGGTTTACTTTCGTCCGC
GCGCCTACTGGCATGAATGGCTTAACTGGCCGTCAATATTTGCCAATACGGGGTTCTTTCGCCCGGATGA
AGCGCACCAGCCGCATTTCAGCGACCTGTTTGGGCAAATCATTAACGCCGGGCAAGGGGAAGGGCGCTAT
TCGGAGCTGCTGGCGATAAATCTGCTTGAGCAATTGTTACTGCGGCGCATGGAAGCGATTAACGAGTCGC
TCCATCCACCGATGGATAATCGGGTACGCGAGGCTTGTCAGTACATCAGCGATCACCTGGCAGACAGCAA
TTTTGATATCGCCAGCGTCGCACAGCATGTTTGCTTGTCGCCGTCGCGTCTGTCACATCTTTTCCGCCAG
CAGTTAGGGATTAGCGTCTTAAGCTGGCGCGAGGACCAACGTATCAGCCAGGCGAAGCTGCTTTTGAGCA
CCACCCGGATGCCTATCGCCACCGTCGGTCGCAATGTTGGTTTTGACGATCAACTCTATTTCTCGCGGGT
ATTTAAAAAATGCACCGGGGCCAGCCCGAGCGAGTTCCGTGCCGGTTGTGAAGAAAAAGTGAATGATGTA
GCCGTCAAGTTGTCATAATTTGGGGATTCCTTAAGGTATACTTTCCGCTGCATAACCCTGCTTCGGGGTC
ATTATAGCGATTTTTTCGGTATATCCATCCTTTTTCGCACGATATACAGGATTTTGCCAAAGGGTTCGTG
TAGACTTTCCTTGGTGTATCCAACGGCGTCAGCCGGGCAGGATAGGTGAAGTAGGCCCACCCGCGAGCGG
GTGTTCCTTCTTCACTGTCCCTTATTCGCACCTGGCGGTGCTCAACGGGAATCCTGCTCTGCGAGGCTGG
CCGATAAGCTAGCTTGTGAGCAAAAGGCCAGCAAAAGGCCAGGAACCGTAAAAAGGCCGCGTTGCTGGCG
TTTTTCCATAGGCTCCGCCCCCCTGACGAGCATCACAAAAATCGACGCTCAAGTCAGAGGTGGCGAAACC
CGACAGGACTATAAAGATACCAGGCGTTTCCCCCTGGAAGCTCCCTCGTGCGCTCTCCTGTTCCGACCCT
GCCGCTTACCGGATACCTGTCCGCCTTTCTCCCTTCGGGAAGCGTGGCGCTTTCTCATAGCTCACGCTGT
AGGTATCTCAGTTCGGTGTAGGTCGTTCGCTCCAAGCTGGGCTGTGTGCACGAACCCCCCGTTCAGCCCG
ACCGCTGCGCCTTATCCGGTAACTATCGTCTTGAGTCCAACCCGGTAAGACACGACTTATCGCCACTGGC
AGCAGCCACTGGTAACAGGATTAGCAGAGCGAGGTATGTAGGCGGTGCTACAGAGTTCTTGAAGTGGTGG
CCTAACTACGGCTACACTAGAAGAACAGTATTTGGTATCTGCGCTCTGCTGAAGCCAGTTACCTTCGGAA
AAAGAGTTGGTAGCTCTTGATCCGGCAAACAAACCACCGCTGGTAGCGGTGGTTTTTTTGTTTGCAAGCA
GCAGATTACGCGCAGAAAAAAAGGATCTCAAGAAGATCCTTTGATCTTTTCTACGGGGTCTGACGCTCAG
TGGAACGAAAACTCACGTTAAGGGATTTTGGTCATGAGATTATCAAAAAGGATCTTCACCTAGATCCTTT
TAAATTAAAAATGAAGTTTTAAATCAATCTAAAGTATATATGAGTAAACTTGGTCTGACAGTTACCAATG
CTTAATCAGTGAGGCACCTATCTCAGCGATCTGTCTATTTCGTTCATCCATAGTTGCCTGACTCCCCGTC
GTGTAGATAACTACGATACGGGAGGGCTTACCATCTGGCCCCAGTGCTGCAATGATACCGCGAGACCCAC
GCTCACCGGCTCCAGATTTATCAGCAATAAACCAGCCAGCCGGAAGGGCCGAGCGCAGAAGTGGTCCTGC
AACTTTATCCGCCTCCATCCAGTCTATTAATTGTTGCCGGGAAGCTAGAGTAAGTAGTTCGCCAGTTAAT
AGTTTGCGCAACGTTGTTGCCATTGCTACAGGCATCGTGGTGTCACGCTCGTCGTTTGGTATGGCTTCAT
TCAGCTCCGGTTCCCAACGATCAAGGCGAGTTACATGATCCCCCATGTTGTGCAAAAAAGCGGTTAGCTC
CTTCGGTCCTCCGATCGTTGTCAGAAGTAAGTTGGCCGCAGTGTTATCACTCATGGTTATGGCAGCACTG
CATAATTCTCTTACTGTCATGCCATCCGTAAGATGCTTTTCTGTGACTGGTGAGTCGAATTGGCCGCGGC
GTTGTGACAATTTACCGAACAACTCCGCGGCCGGGAAGCCGATCTCGGCTTGAACGAATTGTTAGGTGGC
GGTACTTGGGTCGATATCAAAGTGCATCACTTCTTCCCGTATGCCCAACTTTGTATAGAGAGCCACTGCG
GGATCGTCACCGTAATCTGCTTGCACGTAGATCACATAAGCACCAAGCGCGTTGGCCTCATGCTTGAGGA
GATTGATGAGCGCGGTGGCAATGCCCTGCCTCCGGTGCTCGCCGGAGACTGCGAGATCATAGATATAGAT
CTCACTACGCGGCTGCTCAAACTTGGGCAGAACGTAAGCCGCGAGAGCGCCAACAACCGCTTCTTGGTCG
AAGGCAGCAAGCGCGATGAATGTCTTACTACGGAGCAAGTTCCCGAGGTAATCGGAGTCCGGCTGATGTT
GGGAGTAGGTGGCTACGTCTCCGAACTCACGACCGAAAAGATCAAGAGCAGCCCGCATGGATTTGACTTG
GTCAGGGCCGAGCCTACATGTGCGAATGATGCCCATACTTGAGCCACCTAACTTTGTTTTAGGGCGACTG
CCCTGCTGCGTAACATCGTTGCTGCTCCATAACATCAAACATCGACCCACGGCGTAACGCGCTTGCTGCT
TGGATGCCCGAGGCATAGACTGTACAAAAAAACAGTCATAACAAGCCATGAAAACCGCCACTGCGCCGTT
ACCACCGCTGCGTTCGGTCAAGGTTCTGGACCAGTTGCGTGAGCGCATACGCTACTTGCATTACAGTTTA
CGAACCGAACAGGCTTATGTCAATTCGCGCCGCTGGTGCCGCTGGTTGGACGCCAAGGGTGAATCCGCCT
CGATACCCTGATTACTCGCTTCCTGCGCCCTCTCAGGCGGCGATAGGGGACTGGTAAAACGGGGATTGCC
CAGACGCCTCCCCCGCCCCTTCAGGGGCACAAATGCGGCCCCAACGGGGCCACGTAGTGGTGCGTTTTTT
GCGTTTCCACCCTTTTCTTCCTTTTCCCTTTTAAACCTTTTAGGACGTCTACAGGCCACGTAATCCGTGG
CCTGTAGAGTTTAAAAAGGGACGGATTTGTTGCCATTAAGGGACGGATTTGTTGTTAAGAAGGGACGGAT
TTGTTGTTGTAAAGGGACGGATTTGTTGTATTGTGGGACGCAGATACAGTGTCCCCTTATACACAAGGAA
TGTCGAACGTGGCCTCACCCCCAATGGTTTACAAAAGCAATGCCCTGGTCGAGGCCGCGTATCGCCTCAG
TGTTCAGGAACAGCGGATCGTTCTGGCCTGTATTAGCCAGGTGAAGAGGAGCGAGCCTGTCACCGATGAA
GTGATGTATTCAGTGACGGCGGAGGACATAGCGACGATGGCGGGTGTCCCTATCGAATCTTCCTACAACC
AGCTCAAAGAAGCGGCCCTGCGCCTGAAACGGCGGGAAGTCCGGTTAACCCAAGAGCCCAATGGCAAGGG
GAAAAGACCGAGTGTGATGATTACCGGCTGGGTGCAAACAATCATCTACCGGGAGGGTGAGGGCCGTGTA
GAACTCAGGTTCACCAAAGACATGCTGCCGTACCTGACGGAACTCACCAAACAGTTCACCAAATACGCCT
TGGCTGACGTGGCCAAGATGGACAGCACCCACGCGATCAGGCTTTACGAGCTGCTCATGCAATGGGACAG
CATCGGCCAGCGCGAAATAGAAATTGACCAGCTGCGAAAGTGGTTTCAACTGGAAGGCCGGTATCCCTCG
ATCAAGGACTTCAAGTTGCGAGTGCTTGATCCAGCCGTGACGCAGATCAACGAGCACAGCCCGCTACAGG
TGGAGTGGGCGCAGCGAAAGACCGGGCGCAAGGTCACACATCTGTTGTTCAGTTTTGGACCGAAGAAGCC
CGCCAAGGCGGTGGGTAAGGCCCCAGCGAAGCGCAAGGCCGGGAAGATTTCAGATGCTGAGATCGCGAAA
CAGGCTCGCCCTGGTGAGACATGGGAAGCGGCCCGCGCTCGACTAACCCAGATGCCGCTGGATCTGGCCT
AGAGGCCGTGGCCACCACGGCCCGGCCTGCCTTTCAGGCTGCGCAACTGTTGGGAAGGGCGATCGGTGCG
GGCCTCTTCGCTATTACGCCAGCTGGCGAAAGGGGGATGTGCTGCAAGGCGATTAAGTTGGGTAACGCCA
GGGTTTTCCCAGTCACGACGTTGTAAAACGACGGCCAGTGCCAAGCTTGCATGCGAGTGAAGGATCGTCT
TCAGTTCGCTGGGAGAAATGTCGTCCATGTTGACCGTGGCCTGTCCCTATCGGATCTATCGAATTCTGCG
CCAAGGCAACTGTTTAGCGGATATGGCCGATTGCCGCTACCCCGTTTTCGTCTGTGTGAGGAGCGTGAGC
TTCCAAGCGAGGCACATTGTCGTGGACGGGCGAGGCTGGCGGGCGGGGTAGGAACTTTATATTCGGATGT
TTGGTAGTGGGATGGGGAGGGTGGTTCTGCCTAGACGGCAGCGAACCCGGCGGCTGTTGTGGCCGAGGTG
GGTTCGAGTTTCTTAGCTGCCTACACGGCAGTGAACTGGATTCATGTATCAGGCATCGTACTCGGCAATT
TCTTAGCTGCCTACACGGCAGTGAACCAGGTAGACGCGG
Features (pLannotate 1.2.2; 33 found; start..end, strand, type, name):
     19..46      -  ncRNA          CRISPR-DR4: Accession: RF01317 - CRISPR RNA direct repeat element
     79..106     -  ncRNA          CRISPR-DR4: Accession: RF01317 - CRISPR RNA direct repeat element
    139..166     -  ncRNA          CRISPR-DR4: Accession: RF01317 - CRISPR RNA direct repeat element
    199..226     -  ncRNA          CRISPR-DR4: Accession: RF01317 - CRISPR RNA direct repeat element
    259..286     -  ncRNA          CRISPR-DR4: Accession: RF01317 - CRISPR RNA direct repeat element
    319..346     -  ncRNA          CRISPR-DR4: Accession: RF01317 - CRISPR RNA direct repeat element
    379..406     -  ncRNA          CRISPR-DR4: Accession: RF01317 - CRISPR RNA direct repeat element
    439..466     -  ncRNA          CRISPR-DR4: Accession: RF01317 - CRISPR RNA direct repeat element
    499..526     -  ncRNA          CRISPR-DR4: Accession: RF01317 - CRISPR RNA direct repeat element
    559..586     -  ncRNA          CRISPR-DR4: Accession: RF01317 - CRISPR RNA direct repeat element
    619..646     -  ncRNA          CRISPR-DR4: Accession: RF01317 - CRISPR RNA direct repeat element
    679..706     -  ncRNA          CRISPR-DR4: Accession: RF01317 - CRISPR RNA direct repeat element
    739..766     -  ncRNA          CRISPR-DR4: Accession: RF01317 - CRISPR RNA direct repeat element
    799..826     -  ncRNA          CRISPR-DR4: Accession: RF01317 - CRISPR RNA direct repeat element
    859..886     -  ncRNA          CRISPR-DR4: Accession: RF01317 - CRISPR RNA direct repeat element
    919..946     -  ncRNA          CRISPR-DR4: Accession: RF01317 - CRISPR RNA direct repeat element
    979..1006    -  ncRNA          CRISPR-DR4: Accession: RF01317 - CRISPR RNA direct repeat element
   1039..1066    -  ncRNA          CRISPR-DR4: Accession: RF01317 - CRISPR RNA direct repeat element
   1100..1127    -  ncRNA          CRISPR-DR4: Accession: RF01317 - CRISPR RNA direct repeat element
   1160..1187    -  ncRNA          CRISPR-DR4: Accession: RF01317 - CRISPR RNA direct repeat element
   1510..1532    -  RBS            RBS: efficient ribosome binding site from bacteriophage T7 gene 10 (Olins and Rangwala, 1989)
   1559..1843    -  promoter       araBAD promoter: araBAD; promoter of the L-arabinose operon of E. coli; the araC regulatory gene is transcribed in the opposite direction (Guzman et al., 1995)
   1870..2748    +  CDS            araC: L-arabinose regulatory protein; araC
   2905..3013    +  oriT           oriT: incP origin of transfer
   3083..3671    -  rep_origin     ori: high-copy-number ColE1/pMB1/pBR322/pUC origin of replication
   3843..4395    -  CDS            bla(M) (fragment): β-lactamase lacking the signal sequence; bla(M); allows cytosolic expression of β-lactamase
   4472..5005    -  CDS            GmR: gentamycin acetyltransferase; aacC1; confers resistance to gentamycin
   5175..5203    -  promoter       Pc promoter: intI1 (promoter lies within the coding sequence); class 1 integron promoter
   5244..5595    -  rep_origin     pRO1600 oriV: broad-host-range origin of replication from Pseudomonas aeruginosa plasmid pRO1600; requires the pRO1600 Rep protein for replication (West et al., 1994)
   5609..6442    +  CDS            pRO1600 Rep: replication protein for the broad-host-range plasmid pRO1600 from Pseudomonas aeruginosa&nbsp
   6473..6620    -  CDS            lacZα (fragment): LacZα fragment of β-galactosidase; lacZ fragment
   6938..6965    -  ncRNA          CRISPR-DR4: Accession: RF01317 - CRISPR RNA direct repeat element
   6998..7025    -  ncRNA          CRISPR-DR4: Accession: RF01317 - CRISPR RNA direct repeat element
