[The description below was written by a language model from this plasmid's Addgene catalogue record and pLannotate feature annotations shown in this document.]
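Description:
pCRISPR2_-5D is a bacterial plasmid built on pHERD30T, an Escherichia–Pseudomonas shuttle vector, carrying the CRISPR2 locus of Pseudomonas aeruginosa UCBPP-PA14 (the CRISPR array adjacent to the cas1 gene). The backbone combines a high-copy ColE1/pUC-type origin for propagation in E. coli with the pRO1600 oriV and its cognate Rep protein, which support replication in Pseudomonas. An incP oriT allows conjugative mobilisation from a suitable donor strain. Selection is by gentamicin through the aacC1 acetyltransferase, driven by a class 1 integron Pc promoter. Annotated β-lactamase and lacZα fragments are only partial remnants of the backbone.

The roughly 1.9 kb insert was cloned between NcoI and SphI, downstream of the arabinose-inducible araBAD promoter. A T7 gene 10 ribosome binding site follows this promoter, and the divergently transcribed araC regulator is present. The feature table identifies 22 CRISPR direct repeats, mostly at regular 60 bp intervals, spanning the origin of the circular sequence and lying on the same strand as the promoter. A stretch of about 320 bp between the ribosome binding site and the nearest repeat carries no annotation and would be consistent with the leader region.

The defining change is a 5 bp deletion downstream of the proximal integration host factor binding site (IHFprox). This site and the deletion are recorded in the catalogue entry but not marked in the feature table. Given the associated study on the distribution and phasing of sequence motifs that facilitate CRISPR adaptation, the construct probably serves as a spacing variant for testing how motif positioning affects spacer acquisition. The sequenced record of 7,039 nt is slightly shorter than the stated total size of 7,120 bp.
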