Addgene plasmid #149388: pCRISPR2_-5D
Purpose: P. aeruginosa PA14 CRISPR2 locus, with 5bp deletion downstream of IHFprox site
Depositing lab: Blake Wiedenheft. Depositing organization: Montana State University. Publication: Distribution and phasing of sequence motifs that facilitate CRISPR adaptation. Santiago-Frangos A, Buyukyoruk M, Wiegand T, Krishna P, Wiedenheft B. Curr Biol. 2021 Aug 23;31(16):3515-3524.e6. doi: 10.1016/j.cub.2021.05.068. Epub 2021 Jun 25. PubMed 34174210.
Backbone
  Vector backbone: pHERD30T
  Backbone size w/o insert (bp): 5220
  Total vector size (bp): 7120
  Vector type: Bacterial Expression
Growth in bacteria
  Bacterial resistance: Gentamicin, 10 μg/mL
  Growth temperature: 37°C
  Growth strain: DH5alpha
  Copy number: High Copy
Gene/Insert
  Gene/Insert name: Pseudomonas aeruginosa PA14 CRISPR2 locus (alt name: P. aeruginosa PA14 CRISPR locus adjacent to the Cas1 gene)
  Species: Pseudomonas aeruginosa UCBPP-PA14
  Insert size (bp): 1900
  Mutation: 5bp deleted downstream of the IHFprox site
  Promoter: pBAD
  Cloning method: Restriction Enzyme; 5′ cloning site NcoI (unknown if destroyed); 3′ cloning site SphI (unknown if destroyed)
  Sequencing primers: 5′ pBAD_F
Terms and licenses: Academic/Nonprofit Terms; Industry Terms: Not Available to Industry
How to cite: pCRISPR2_-5D was a gift from Blake Wiedenheft (Addgene plasmid # 149388 ; http://n2t.net/addgene:149388 ; RRID:Addgene_149388)
